Addgene plasmid #189609: pBabepuro-IL11
Purpose: Retroviral expression vector for IL11
Depositing lab: Thierry Tchenio. Depositing organization: CNRS, Delegation Paris Villejuif.
Backbone
  Vector backbone: pBabepuro
  Vector type: Retroviral
  Selectable markers: Puromycin
Growth in bacteria
  Bacterial resistance: Ampicillin, 100 μg/mL
  Growth temperature: 37°C
  Growth strain: NEB Stable
  Copy number: High Copy
Gene/Insert
  Gene/Insert name: IL11
  Species: H. sapiens (human)
  Entrez Gene: IL11 (a.k.a. AGIF, IL-11)
  Promoter: SV40 early promoter
  Cloning method: Restriction Enzyme; 5′ cloning site BamH1 (unknown if destroyed); 3′ cloning site Sal1 (unknown if destroyed)
Resource information
  A portion of this plasmid was derived from a plasmid made by: Human U2OS osteosarcoma cells
Terms and licenses: Academic/Nonprofit Terms; Industry Terms: Not Available to Industry
How to cite: pBabepuro-IL11 was a gift from Thierry Tchenio (Addgene plasmid # 189609 ; http://n2t.net/addgene:189609 ; RRID:Addgene_189609)
