[The description below was written by a language model from this plasmid's Addgene catalogue record and pLannotate feature annotations shown in this document.]
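Description:
pBabepuro-IL11 is a Moloney murine leukemia virus-based retroviral expression vector, built on the pBabepuro backbone, that carries the human interleukin-11 (IL11) coding sequence. In bacteria it is maintained through a high-copy ColE1/pUC-type origin and selected with ampicillin via a β-lactamase gene driven by its own bla promoter. The record notes that the IL11 material was derived from human U2OS osteosarcoma cells and that it was cloned by restriction enzymes between BamHI and SalI sites.

The proviral segment is flanked by MMLV long terminal repeats. Downstream of the 5′ LTR lie a packaging signal (annotated as an MESV Ψ fragment) and a truncated gag region lacking its start codon, which together let the genomic RNA be encapsidated when gag, pol and env are supplied in trans by a packaging cell line. The IL11 open reading frame sits immediately after the gag fragment, followed by the SV40 enhancer/early promoter and then the puromycin N-acetyltransferase gene, ahead of the 3′ LTR.

The catalogue entry lists the SV40 early promoter as the insert's promoter. In the annotated layout, however, that promoter lies downstream of IL11 and directly upstream of PuroR. This matches the usual pBabe design, in which the 5′ LTR transcribes the inserted gene and SV40 drives the selection marker. A short fragment annotated as a ΔU3 3′ LTR adjoins the full 3′ LTR, and a small lacI fragment appears to be a backbone remnant.

The construct is intended for producing retrovirus that stably integrates IL11 into target mammalian cells, with transduced cells enriched by puromycin selection. IL11 is a cytokine that signals through IL11RA and IL6ST.
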