Features (pLannotate 1.2.2; 12 found; start..end, strand, type, name):
      8..477     +  LTR            LTR: long terminal repeat from Moloney murine leukemia virus
    601..875     +  misc_feature   MESV Ψ (fragment): packaging signal of murine embryonic stem cell virus
    942..1358    +  CDS            gag (truncated): truncated Moloney murine leukemia virus (MMLV) gag gene lacking the start codon
   1375..1971    +  CDS            IL11: IL11_HUMAN - Experimental evidence at protein level: Swiss-Prot protein existence level 1. Cytokine that stimulates the proliferation of hematopoietic stem cells and megakaryocyte progenitor cells and induces megakaryocyte maturation resulting in increased platelet production (PubMed:2145578). Also promotes the proliferation of hepatocytes in response to liver damage. Binding to its receptor formed by IL6ST and IL11RA activates a signaling cascade that promotes cell proliferation (PubMed:12919066). Signaling leads to the activation of intracellular protein kinases and the phosphorylation of ST
   1997..2326    +  promoter       SV40 promoter: SV40 enhancer and early promoter
   2336..2935    +  CDS            PuroR: puromycin N-acetyltransferase; pac from Streptomyces alboniger; confers resistance to puromycin
   3034..3155    +  LTR            3' LTR (ΔU3) (fragment): self-inactivating 3' long terminal repeat (LTR) from Moloney murine leukemia virus
   3156..3625    +  LTR            LTR: long terminal repeat from Moloney murine leukemia virus
   3691..3743    -  CDS            lacI (fragment): lac repressor; lacI; The lac repressor binds to the lac operator to inhibit transcription in E. coli. This inhibition can be relieved by adding lactose or isopropyl-β-D-thiogalactopyranoside (IPTG).
   3926..4514    -  rep_origin     ori: high-copy-number ColE1/pMB1/pBR322/pUC origin of replication
   4674..5534    -  CDS            AmpR: β-lactamase; bla; confers resistance to ampicillin, carbenicillin, and related antibiotics
   5535..5639    -  promoter       AmpR promoter: bla
>Addgene plasmid #189609 | pBabepuro-IL11 | addgene full sequence | sequence record 381093 | Addgene NGS Result
CTGCAGCCTGAATATGGGCCAAACAGGATATCTGTGGTAAGCAGTTCCTGCCCCGGCTCAGGGCCAAGAA
CAGATGGAACAGCTGAATATGGGCCAAACAGGATATCTGTGGTAAGCAGTTCCTGCCCCGGCTCAGGGCC
AAGAACAGATGGTCCCCAGATGCGGTCCAGCCCTCAGCAGTTTCTAGAGAACCATCAGATGTTTCCAGGG
TGCCCCAAGGACCTGAAATGACCCTGTGCCTTATTTGAACTAACCAATCAGTTCGCTTCTCGCTTCTGTT
CGCGCGCTTCTGCTCCCCGAGCTCAATAAAAGAGCCCACAACCCCTCACTCGGGGCGCCAGTCCTCCGAT
TGACTGAGTCGCCCGGGTACCCGTGTATCCAATAAACCCTCTTGCAGTTGCATCCGACTTGTGGTCTCGC
TGTTCCTTGGGAGGGTCTCCTCTGAGTGATTGACTACCCGTCAGCGGGGGTCTTTCATTTGGGGGCTCGT
CCGGGATCGGGAGACCCCTGCCCAGGGACCACCGACCCACCACCGGGAGGCAAGCTGGCCAGCAACTTAT
CTGTGTCTGTCCGATTGTCTAGTGTCTATGACTGATTTTATGCGCCTGCGTCGGTACTAGTTAGCTAACT
AGCTCTGTATCTGGCGGACCCGTGGTGGAACTGACGAGTTCTGAACACCCGGCCGCAACCCTGGGAGACG
TCCCAGGGACTTTGGGGGCCGTTTTTGTGGCCCGACCTGAGGAAGGGAGTCGATGTGGAATCCGACCCCG
TCAGGATATGTGGTTCTGGTAGGAGACGAGAACCTAAAACAGTTCCCGCCTCCGTCTGAATTTTTGCTTT
CGGTTTGGAACCGAAGCCGCGCGTCTTGTCTGCTGCAGCGCTGCAGCATCGTTCTGTGTTGTCTCTGTCT
GACTGTGTTTCTGTATTTGTCTGAAAATTAGGGCCAGACTGTTACCACTCCCTTAAGTTTGACCTTAGGT
CACTGGAAAGATGTCGAGCGGATCGCTCACAACCAGTCGGTAGATGTCAAGAAGAGACGTTGGGTTACCT
TCTGCTCTGCAGAATGGCCAACCTTTAACGTCGGATGGCCGCGAGACGGCACCTTTAACCGAGACCTCAT
CACCCAGGTTAAGATCAAGGTCTTTTCACCTGGCCCGCATGGACACCCAGACCAGGTCCCCTACATCGTG
ACCTGGGAAGCCTTGGCTTTTGACCCCCCTCCCTGGGTCAAGCCCTTTGTACACCCTAAGCCTCCGCCTC
CTCTTCCTCCATCCGCCCCGTCTCTCCCCCTTGAACCTCCTCGTTCGACCCCGCCTCGATCCTCCCTTTA
TCCAGCCCTCACTCCTTCTCTAGGCGCCGGCCGGATCCGGGGACATGAACTGTGTTTGCCGCCTGGTCCT
GGTCGTGCTGAGCCTGTGGCCAGATACAGCTGTCGCCCCTGGGCCACCACCTGGCCCCCCTCGAGTTTCC
CCAGACCCTCGGGCCGAGCTGGACAGCACCGTGCTCCTGACCCGCTCTCTCCTGGCGGACACGCGGCAGC
TGGCTGCACAGCTGAGGGACAAATTCCCAGCTGACGGGGACCACAACCTGGATTCCCTGCCCACCCTGGC
CATGAGTGCAGGGGCACTGGGAGCTCTACAGCTCCCAGGTGTGCTGACAAGGCTGCGAGCGGACCTACTG
TCCTACCTGCGGCACGTGCAGTGGCTGCGCCGGGCAGGTGGCTCTTCCCTGAAGACCCTGGAGCCCGAGC
TGGGCACCCTGCAGGCCCGACTGGACCGGCTGCTGCGCCGGCTGCAGCTCCTGATGTCCCGCCTGGCCCT
GCCCCAGCCACCCCCGGACCCGCCGGCGCCCCCGCTGGCGCCCCCCTCCTCAGCCTGGGGGGGCATCAGG
GCCGCCCACGCCATCCTGGGGGGGCTGCACCTGACACTTGACTGGGCCGTGAGGGGACTGCTGCTGCTGA
AGACTCGGCTGTGACCCGGGGTCGACCCTGTGGAATGTGTGTCAGTTAGGGTGTGGAAAGTCCCCAGGCT
CCCCAGCAGGCAGAAGTATGCAAAGCATGCATCTCAATTAGTCAGCAACCAGGTGTGGAAAGTCCCCAGG
CTCCCCAGCAGGCAGAAGTATGCAAAGCATGCATCTCAATTAGTCAGCAACCATAGTCCCGCCCCTAACT
CCGCCCATCCCGCCCCTAACTCCGCCCAGTTCCGCCCATTCTCCGCCCCATGGCTGACTAATTTTTTTTA
TTTATGCAGAGGCCGAGGCCGCCTCGGCCTCTGAGCTATTCCAGAAGTAGTGAGGAGGCTTTTTTGGAGG
CCTAGGCTTTTGCAAAAAGCTTACCATGACCGAGTACAAGCCCACGGTGCGCCTCGCCACCCGCGACGAC
GTCCCCAGGGCCGTACGCACCCTCGCCGCCGCGTTCGCCGACTACCCCGCCACGCGCCACACCGTCGATC
CGGACCGCCACATCGAGCGGGTCACCGAGCTGCAAGAACTCTTCCTCACGCGCGTCGGGCTCGACATCGG
CAAGGTGTGGGTCGCGGACGACGGCGCCGCGGTGGCGGTCTGGACCACGCCGGAGAGCGTCGAAGCGGGG
GCGGTGTTCGCCGAGATCGGCCCGCGCATGGCCGAGTTGAGCGGTTCCCGGCTGGCCGCGCAGCAACAGA
TGGAAGGCCTCCTGGCGCCGCACCGGCCCAAGGAGCCCGCGTGGTTCCTGGCCACCGTCGGCGTCTCGCC
CGACCACCAGGGCAAGGGTCTGGGCAGCGCCGTCGTGCTCCCCGGAGTGGAGGCGGCCGAGCGCGCCGGG
GTGCCCGCCTTCCTGGAGACCTCCGCGCCCCGCAACCTCCCCTTCTACGAGCGGCTCGGCTTCACCGTCA
CCGCCGACGTCGAGGTGCCCGAAGGACCGCGCACCTGGTGCATGACCCGCAAGCCCGGTGCCTGACGCCC
GCCCCACGACCCGCAGCGCCCGACCGAAAGGAGCGCACGACCCCATGCATCGATAAAATAAAAGATTTTA
TTTAGTCTCCAGAAAAAGGGGGGAATGAAAGACCCCACCTGTAGGTTTGGCAAGCTAGCTTAAGTAACGC
CATTTTGCAAGGCATGGAAAAATACATAACTGAGAATAGAGAAGTTCAGATCAAGGTCAGGAACAGATGG
AACAGCTGAATATGGGCCAAACAGGATATCTGTGGTAAGCAGTTCCTGCCCCGGCTCAGGGCCAAGAACA
GATGGAACAGCTGAATATGGGCCAAACAGGATATCTGTGGTAAGCAGTTCCTGCCCCGGCTCAGGGCCAA
GAACAGATGGTCCCCAGATGCGGTCCAGCCCTCAGCAGTTTCTAGAGAACCATCAGATGTTTCCAGGGTG
CCCCAAGGACCTGAAATGACCCTGTGCCTTATTTGAACTAACCAATCAGTTCGCTTCTCGCTTCTGTTCG
CGCGCTTCTGCTCCCCGAGCTCAATAAAAGAGCCCACAACCCCTCACTCGGGGCGCCAGTCCTCCGATTG
ACTGAGTCGCCCGGGTACCCGTGTATCCAATAAACCCTCTTGCAGTTGCATCCGACTTGTGGTCTCGCTG
TTCCTTGGGAGGGTCTCCTCTGAGTGATTGACTACCCGTCAGCGGGGGTCTTTCACATGCAGCATGTATC
AAAATTAATTTGGTTTTTTTTCTTAAGTATTTACATTAAATGGCCATAGTTGCATTAATGAATCGGCCAA
CGCGCGGGGAGAGGCGGTTTGCGTATTGGGCGCTCTTCCGCTTCCTCGCTCACTGACTCGCTGCGCTCGG
TCGTTCGGCTGCGGCGAGCGGTATCAGCTCACTCAAAGGCGGTAATACGGTTATCCACAGAATCAGGGGA
TAACGCAGGAAAGAACATGTGAGCAAAAGGCCAGCAAAAGGCCAGGAACCGTAAAAAGGCCGCGTTGCTG
GCGTTTTTCCATAGGCTCCGCCCCCCTGACGAGCATCACAAAAATCGACGCTCAAGTCAGAGGTGGCGAA
ACCCGACAGGACTATAAAGATACCAGGCGTTTCCCCCTGGAAGCTCCCTCGTGCGCTCTCCTGTTCCGAC
CCTGCCGCTTACCGGATACCTGTCCGCCTTTCTCCCTTCGGGAAGCGTGGCGCTTTCTCATAGCTCACGC
TGTAGGTATCTCAGTTCGGTGTAGGTCGTTCGCTCCAAGCTGGGCTGTGTGCACGAACCCCCCGTTCAGC
CCGACCGCTGCGCCTTATCCGGTAACTATCGTCTTGAGTCCAACCCGGTAAGACACGACTTATCGCCACT
GGCAGCAGCCACTGGTAACAGGATTAGCAGAGCGAGGTATGTAGGCGGTGCTACAGAGTTCTTGAAGTGG
TGGCCTAACTACGGCTACACTAGAAGAACAGTATTTGGTATCTGCGCTCTGCTGAAGCCAGTTACCTTCG
GAAAAAGAGTTGGTAGCTCTTGATCCGGCAAACAAACCACCGCTGGTAGCGGTGGTTTTTTTGTTTGCAA
GCAGCAGATTACGCGCAGAAAAAAAGGATCTCAAGAAGATCCTTTGATCTTTTCTACGGGGTCTGACGCT
CAGTGGAACGAAAACTCACGTTAAGGGATTTTGGTCATGAGATTATCAAAAAGGATCTTCACCTAGATCC
TTTTGCGGCCGCAAATCAATCTAAAGTATATATGAGTAAACTTGGTCTGACAGTTACCAATGCTTAATCA
GTGAGGCACCTATCTCAGCGATCTGTCTATTTCGTTCATCCATAGTTGCCTGACTCCCCGTCGTGTAGAT
AACTACGATACGGGAGGGCTTACCATCTGGCCCCAGTGCTGCAATGATACCGCGAGACCCACGCTCACCG
GCTCCAGATTTATCAGCAATAAACCAGCCAGCCGGAAGGGCCGAGCGCAGAAGTGGTCCTGCAACTTTAT
CCGCCTCCATCCAGTCTATTAATTGTTGCCGGGAAGCTAGAGTAAGTAGTTCGCCAGTTAATAGTTTGCG
CAACGTTGTTGCCATTGCTACAGGCATCGTGGTGTCACGCTCGTCGTTTGGTATGGCTTCATTCAGCTCC
GGTTCCCAACGATCAAGGCGAGTTACATGATCCCCCATGTTGTGCAAAAAAGCGGTTAGCTCCTTCGGTC
CTCCGATCGTTGTCAGAAGTAAGTTGGCCGCAGTGTTATCACTCATGGTTATGGCAGCACTGCATAATTC
TCTTACTGTCATGCCATCCGTAAGATGCTTTTCTGTGACTGGTGAGTACTCAACCAAGTCATTCTGAGAA
TAGTGTATGCGGCGACCGAGTTGCTCTTGCCCGGCGTCAATACGGGATAATACCGCGCCACATAGCAGAA
CTTTAAAAGTGCTCATCATTGGAAAACGTTCTTCGGGGCGAAAACTCTCAAGGATCTTACCGCTGTTGAG
ATCCAGTTCGATGTAACCCACTCGTGCACCCAACTGATCTTCAGCATCTTTTACTTTCACCAGCGTTTCT
GGGTGAGCAAAAACAGGAAGGCAAAATGCCGCAAAAAAGGGAATAAGGGCGACACGGAAATGTTGAATAC
TCATACTCTTCCTTTTTCAATATTATTGAAGCATTTATCAGGGTTATTGTCTCATGAGCGGATACATATT
TGAATGTATTTAGAAAAATAAACAAATAGGGGTTCCGCGCACATTTCCCCGAAAAGTGCCAC
